Addgene plasmid #124363: pAV-U6+27-Tornado-BroccoliSamSensor#1
Purpose: Overexpression of circular RNA (Broccoli-based SAM sensor)
Depositing lab: Samie Jaffrey. Depositing organization: Cornell University. Publication: Highly efficient expression of circular RNA aptamers in cells using autocatalytic transcripts. Litke JL, Jaffrey SR. Nat Biotechnol. 2019 Apr 8. pii: 10.1038/s41587-019-0090-6. doi: 10.1038/s41587-019-0090-6. PubMed 30962542.
Backbone
  Vector backbone: pAV
  Vector type: Mammalian Expression
  Selectable markers: Puromycin
Growth in bacteria
  Bacterial resistance: Ampicillin, 100 μg/mL
  Growth temperature: 37°C
  Growth strain: DH5alpha
  Copy number: Unknown
Gene/Insert
  Gene/Insert name: Tornado-BroccoliSamSensor#1
  Promoter: U6+27
  Cloning method: Restriction Enzyme; 5′ cloning site SalI (not destroyed); 3′ cloning site XbaI (not destroyed)
  Sequencing primers: 5′ F_U6; 3′ R_MCS
Terms and licenses: Academic/Nonprofit Terms; Industry Terms: Not Available to Industry
How to cite: pAV-U6+27-Tornado-BroccoliSamSensor#1 was a gift from Samie Jaffrey (Addgene plasmid # 124363 ; http://n2t.net/addgene:124363 ; RRID:Addgene_124363)
