[The description below was written by a language model from this plasmid's Addgene catalogue record and pLannotate feature annotations shown in this document.]
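Description:
pAV-U6+27-Tornado-BroccoliSamSensor#1 is a 5.5 kb mammalian expression plasmid built on the pAV backbone and designed to overexpress a circular RNA in transfected cells. It is propagated in E. coli through a high-copy ColE1/pUC-type origin with ampicillin selection (AmpR under its bla promoter). It also carries an f1 phage origin. For selection in mammalian cells, the record lists puromycin. The feature table shows an SV40 enhancer/early promoter driving a puromycin N-acetyltransferase coding region, followed by a fragment of a bleomycin-binding protein gene (ble), SV40 small t intron and T antigen-derived sequences, and an SV40 polyadenylation signal. A short fragment of an AAV2 inverted terminal repeat is annotated, but only as a single partial element, so the record does not support treating the plasmid as a functional AAV packaging vector.

The payload, cloned between SalI and XbaI sites, is transcribed by RNA polymerase III from the human U6 promoter in its "U6+27" form, a name that conventionally indicates retention of the first 27 nucleotides of U6 snRNA at the 5′ end of the transcript. The insert uses the Tornado system, in which the RNA of interest is flanked by self-cleaving twister ribozymes. One type-P3 twister fragment is picked up by the annotation. Autocatalytic cleavage leaves ends that are ligated by cellular machinery, giving a stable circular RNA that accumulates to high levels. Here the circularised RNA is a sensor for S-adenosylmethionine (SAM) based on Broccoli, a fluorogenic RNA aptamer. The sensor itself is not annotated in the feature table. The construct is used for expressing this genetically encoded RNA sensor to report SAM in mammalian cells.
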