Features (pLannotate 1.2.2; 18 found; start..end, strand, type, name):
     25..265     +  promoter       U6 promoter: RNA polymerase III promoter for human U6 snRNA
    311..377     +  ncRNA          twister-P3 (fragment): Accession: RF03154 - type-P3 twister ribozyme
    578..598     +  misc_feature   MCS (fragment): pUC18/19 multiple cloning site
    656..777     +  polyA_signal   SV40 poly(A) signal: SV40 polyadenylation signal
    812..870     +  CDS            lacZα (fragment): LacZα fragment of β-galactosidase; lacZ fragment
    901..1329    -  rep_origin     f1 ori (sequence partly withheld): f1 bacteriophage origin of replication; arrow indicates direction of (+) strand synthesis
   1356..1460    +  promoter       AmpR promoter: bla
   1461..2321    +  CDS            AmpR: β-lactamase; bla; confers resistance to ampicillin, carbenicillin, and related antibiotics
   2492..3080    +  rep_origin     ori: high-copy-number ColE1/pMB1/pBR322/pUC origin of replication
   3245..3293    -  repeat_region  AAV2 ITR (fragment): inverted terminal repeat of adeno-associated virus serotype 2 inverted
   3349..3483    -  polyA_signal   SV40 poly(A) signal: SV40 polyadenylation signal
   3506..3589    -  CDS            large T antigen (fragment): large T antigen from SV40 (simian virus 40)
   3908..3928    -  CDS            SV40 NLS: nuclear localization signal of SV40 (simian virus 40) large T antigen
   4058..4123    -  intron         small t intron: SV40 (simian virus 40) small t antigen intron
   4125..4199    -  CDS            small t antigen (fragment): SV40 (simian virus 40) small t antigen
   4202..4522    -  CDS            ble (fragment): BLE_KLEPN - Experimental evidence at protein level: Swiss-Prot protein existence level 1. Binding protein with a strong affinity to the bleomycin family of antibiotics. Binds to CL990; an antimitotic-antibiotic compound. From Klebsiella pneumoniae.
   4550..5149    -  CDS            PuroR (fragment): puromycin N-acetyltransferase; pac from Streptomyces; confers resistance to puromycin
   5159..5488    -  promoter       SV40 promoter: SV40 enhancer and early promoter
>Addgene plasmid #124363 | pAV-U6+27-Tornado-BroccoliSamSensor#1 | addgene full sequence | sequence record 333870 | Addgene NGS Result
GCCGGATCCAAGGTCGGGCAGGAAGAGGGCCTATTTCCCATGATTCCTTCATATTTGCATATACGATACA
AGGCTGTTAGAGAGATAATTAGAATTAATTTGACTGTAAACACAAAGATATTAGTACAAAATACGTGACG
TAGAAAGTAATAATTTCTTGGGTAGTTTGCAGTTTTAAAATTATGTTTTAAAATGGACTATCATATGCTT
ACCGTAACTTGAAAGTATTTCGATTTCTTGGCTTTATATATCTTGTGGAAAGGACGAAACACCGTGCTCG
CTTCGGCAGCACATATACTAGTCGACGGGCCGCACTCGCCGGTCCCAAGCCCGGATAAAATGGGAGGGGG
CGGGAAACCGCCTAACCATGCCGAGTGCGGCCGCGAGACGGTCGGGTCCACGAAAGGATGGCGGAAACGC
CAGATGCCTTGTAACCGAAAGGGTGTCGAGTAGAGTGTGGGCTCGTGGCCGCGGTCGGCGTGGACTGTAG
AACACTGCCAATGCCGGTCCCAAGCCCGGATAAAAGTGGAGGGTACAGTCCACGCTCTAGAGCGCACTTC
GGTGCGCTTTTTACTAGGACCTGCAGGCATGCAAGCTTGACGTCGGTTACCGATATCCATATGGCGACCG
CATCGATCTCGAGCCGAGGACTAGTAACTTGTTTATTGCAGCTTATAATGGTTACAAATAAAGCAATAGC
ATCACAAATTTCACAAATAAAGCATTTTTTTCACTGCATTCTAGTTGTGGTTTGTCCAAACTCATCAATG
TATCTTATCATGTCTTACGTAGATAAGTAGCATGGCGGGTTATAGCGAAGAGGCCCGCACCGATCGCCCT
TCCCAACAGTTGCGCAGCCTGAATGGCGAATGGAAATTGTAAGCGTTAATATTTTGTTAAAATTCGCGTT
AAATTTTTGTTAAATCAGCTCATTTTTTAACCAATAGGCCGAAATCGGCAAAATCCCTTATAAATCAAAA
GAATAGACCGAGATAGGGT
[37 nt withheld, positions 1000-1036]
AAAGAACGTGGACTCCAACGTCAAAGG
[49 nt withheld, positions 1064-1112]
T
[91 nt withheld, positions 1114-1204]
G
[124 nt withheld, positions 1206-1329]
CAGGTGGCACTTTTCGGGGAAATGTGCGCGGAACCCCTATTTGTTTATTTTTCTAAATACATTCAAATAT
GTATCCGCTCATGAGACAATAACCCTGATAAATGCTTCAATAATATTGAAAAAGGAAGAGTATGAGTATT
CAACATTTCCGTGTCGCCCTTATTCCCTTTTTTGCGGCATTTTGCCTTCCTGTTTTTGCTCACCCAGAAA
CGCTGGTGAAAGTAAAAGATGCTGAAGATCAGTTGGGTGCACGAGTGGGTTACATCGAACTGGATCTCAA
CAGCGGTAAGATCCTTGAGAGTTTTCGCCCCGAAGAACGTTTTCCAATGATGAGCACTTTTAAAGTTCTG
CTATGTGGCGCGGTATTATCCCGTATTGACGCCGGGCAAGAGCAACTCGGTCGCCGCATACACTATTCTC
AGAATGACTTGGTTGAGTACTCACCAGTCACAGAAAAGCATCTTACGGATGGCATGACAGTAAGAGAATT
ATGCAGTGCTGCCATAACCATGAGTGATAACACTGCGGCCAACTTACTTCTGACAACGATCGGAGGACCG
AAGGAGCTAACCGCTTTTTTGCACAACATGGGGGATCATGTAACTCGCCTTGATCGTTGGGAACCGGAGC
TGAATGAAGCCATACCAAACGACGAGCGTGACACCACGATGCCTGTAGCAATGGCAACAACGTTGCGCAA
ACTATTAACTGGCGAACTACTTACTCTAGCTTCCCGGCAACAATTAATAGACTGGATGGAGGCGGATAAA
GTTGCAGGACCACTTCTGCGCTCGGCCCTTCCGGCTGGCTGGTTTATTGCTGATAAATCTGGAGCCGGTG
AGCGTGGGTCTCGCGGTATCATTGCAGCACTGGGGCCAGATGGTAAGCCCTCCCGTATCGTAGTTATCTA
CACGACGGGGAGTCAGGCAACTATGGATGAACGAAATAGACAGATCGCTGAGATAGGTGCCTCACTGATT
AAGCATTGGTAACTGTCAGACCAAGTTTACTCATATATACTTTAGATTGATTTAAAACTTCATTTTTAAT
TTAAAAGGATCTAGGTGAAGATCCTTTTTGATAATCTCATGACCAAAATCCCTTAACGTGAGTTTTCGTT
CCACTGAGCGTCAGACCCCGTAGAAAAGATCAAAGGATCTTCTTGAGATCCTTTTTTTCTGCGCGTAATC
TGCTGCTTGCAAACAAAAAAACCACCGCTACCAGCGGTGGTTTGTTTGCCGGATCAAGAGCTACCAACTC
TTTTTCCGAAGGTAACTGGCTTCAGCAGAGCGCAGATACCAAATACTGTTCTTCTAGTGTAGCCGTAGTT
AGGCCACCACTTCAAGAACTCTGTAGCACCGCCTACATACCTCGCTCTGCTAATCCTGTTACCAGTGGCT
GCTGCCAGTGGCGATAAGTCGTGTCTTACCGGGTTGGACTCAAGACGATAGTTACCGGATAAGGCGCAGC
GGTCGGGCTGAACGGGGGGTTCGTGCACACAGCCCAGCTTGGAGCGAACGACCTACACCGAACTGAGATA
CCTACAGCGTGAGCTATGAGAAAGCGCCACGCTTCCCGAAGGGAGAAAGGCGGACAGGTATCCGGTAAGC
GGCAGGGTCGGAACAGGAGAGCGCACGAGGGAGCTTCCAGGGGGAAACGCCTGGTATCTTTATAGTCCTG
TCGGGTTTCGCCACCTCTGACTTGAGCGTCGATTTTTGTGATGCTCGTCAGGGGGGCGGAGCCTATGGAA
AAACGCCAGCAACGCGGCCTTTTTACGGTTCCTGGCCTTTTGCTGGCCTTTTGCTCACATGTTCTTTCCT
GCGTTATCCCCTGATTCTGTGGATAACCGTATTACCGCCTTTGAGTGAGCTGATACCGCTCGCCGCAGCC
GAACGACCGAGCGCAGCGAGTCAGTGAGCGAGCGCGCAGAGAGGGAGTGGCCAACTCCATCACTAGGGGT
TCCTGGAGGGGTGGAGTCGTGACGTGAATTACGTCATAGGGTTAGGGAGGTCCTGGATCGATCCAGACAT
GATAAGATACATTGATGAGTTTGGACAAACCACAACTAGAATGCAGTGAAAAAAATGCTTTATTTGTGAA
ATTTGTGATGCTATTGCTTTATTTGTAACCATTATAAGCTGCAATAAACAAGTTAACAACAACAATTGCA
TTCATTTTATGTTTCAGGTTCAGGGGGAGGTGTGGGAGGTTTTTTAAAGCAAGTAAAACCTCTACAAATG
TGGTATGGCTGATTATGATCTCTAGTCAAGGCACTATACATCAAATATTCCTTATTAACCCCTTTACAAA
TTAAAAAGCTAAAGGTACACAATTTTTGAGCATAGTTATTAATAGCAGACACTCTATGCCTGTGTGGAGT
AAGAAAAAACAGTATGTTATGATTATAACTGTTATGCCTACTTATAAAGGTTACAGAATATTTTTCCATA
ATTTTCTTGTATAGCAGTGCAGCTTTTTCCTTTGTGGTGTAAATAGCAAAGCAAGCAAGAGTTCTATTAC
TAAACACAGCATGACTCAAAAAACTTAGCAATTCTGAAGGAAAGTCCTTGGGGTCTTCTACCTTTCTCTT
CTTTTTTGGAGGAGTAGAATGTTGAGAGTCAGCAGTAGCCTCATCATCACTAGATGGCATTTCTTCTGAG
CAAAACAGGTTTTCCTCATTAAAGGCATTCCACCACTGCTCCCATTCATCAGTTCCATAGGTTGGAATCT
AAAATACACAAACAATTAGAATCAGTAGTTTAACACATTATACACTTAAAAATTTTATATTTACCTTAGA
GCTTTAAATCTCTGTAGGTAGTTTGTCCAATTATGTCACACCACAGAAGTAAGGTTCCTTCACAAAGATC
CGGACCAAAGCGGCCATCGTGCCTCCCCACTCCTGCAGTTCGGGGGCATGGATGCGCGGATAGCCGCTGC
TGGTTTCCTGGATGCCGACGGATTTGCACTGCCGGTAGAACTCCGCGAGGTCGTCCAGCCTCAGGCAGCA
GCTGAACCAACTCGCGAGGGGATCGAGCCCGGGGTGGGCGAAGAACTCCAGCATGAGATCCCCGCGCTGG
AGGATCATCCAGCCGGCGTCCCGGAAAACGATTCCGAAGCCCAACCTTTCATAGAAGGCGGCGGTGGAAT
CGAAATCTCGTGATGGCAGGTTGGGCGTCGCTTGGTCGGTCATTTCGAACTGCGGGTCGTGGGGCGGGCG
TCAGGCACCGGGCTTGCGGGTCATGCACCAGGTGCGCGGTCCTTCGGGCACCTCGACGTCGGCGGTGACG
GTGAAGCCGAGCCGCTCGTAGAAGGGGAGGTTGCGGGGCGCGGAGGTCTCCAGGAAGGCGGGCACCCCGG
CGCGCTCGGCCGCCTCCACTCCGGGGAGCACGACGGCGCTGCCCAGACCCTTGCCCTGGTGGTCGGGCGA
GACGCCGACGGTGGCCAGGAACCACGCGGGCTCCTTGGGCCGGTGCGGCGCCAGGAGGCCTTCCATCTGT
TGCTGCGCGGCCAGCCGGGAACCGCTCAACTCGGCCATGCGCGGGCCGATCTCGGCGAACACCGCCCCCG
CTTCGACGCTCTCCGGCGTGGTCCAGACCGCCACGGCAGCACCGTCGTCCGCGACCCACACCTTGCCGAT
GTCGAGCCCGACGCGCGTGAGGAAGAGTTCTTGCAGCTCGGTGACCCGCTCGATGTGGCGATCAGGATCG
ACGGTGTGGCGCGTGGCGGGGTAGTCGGCGAACGCGGCGGCGAGGGTGCGTACGGCCCTGGGGACGTCGT
CGCGGGTGGCGAGGCGCACCGTGGGCTTGTACTCGGTCATGGTAAGCTTTTTGCAAAAGCCTAGGCCTCC
AAAAAAGCCTCCTCACTACTTCTGGAATAGCTCAGAGGCCGAGGCGGCCTCGGCCTCTGCATAAATAAAA
AAAATTAGTCAGCCATGGGGCGGAGAATGGGCGGAACTGGGCGGAGTTAGGGGCGGGATGGGCGGAGTTA
GGGGCGGGACTATGGTTGCTGACTAATTGAGATGCATGCTTTGCATACTTCTGCCTGCTGGGGAGCCTGG
GGACTTTCCACACCTGGTTGCTGACTAATTGAGATGCATGCTTTGCATACTTCTGCCTGCTGGGGAGCCT
GGGGACTTTCCACACCCTAACTGACACACATTCCACA
